Addgene plasmid #67943: pNvT-MHC::mCh
Purpose: Transgenesis vector consisting of a 1.6-kb fragment of MyHC1 promoter region upstream of the start codon and an mCherry reporter gene, flanked by inverted binding sites of meganuclease I-SceI
Depositing lab: Ulrich Technau. Depositing organization: University of Vienna. Publication: A muscle-specific transgenic reporter line of the sea anemone, Nematostella vectensis. Renfer E, Amon-Hassenzahl A, Steinmetz PR, Technau U. Proc Natl Acad Sci U S A. 2010 Jan 5;107(1):104-8. doi: 10.1073/pnas.0909148107. Epub 2009 Dec 14. PubMed 20018670.
Backbone
  Vector backbone: pCRII-TOPO
  Backbone manufacturer: Invitrogen
  Vector type: transgenic reporter in the sea anemone, Nematostella vectensis
  Selectable markers: Neomycin (select with G418)
Growth in bacteria
  Bacterial resistance: Ampicillin, 100 μg/mL
  Growth temperature: 37°C
  Growth strain: DH5alpha
  Copy number: Unknown
Gene/Insert
  Gene/Insert name: mCherry
  Species: Synthetic
  Promoter: Myosin Heavy Chain1 (MyHC1)
  Cloning method: Unknown
  Sequencing primers: 5′ SP6; 3′ mCherry-R
Terms and licenses: Academic/Nonprofit Terms; Industry Terms: Not Available to Industry
How to cite: pNvT-MHC::mCh was a gift from Ulrich Technau (Addgene plasmid # 67943 ; http://n2t.net/addgene:67943 ; RRID:Addgene_67943)
