[The description below was written by a language model from this plasmid's Addgene catalogue record and pLannotate feature annotations shown in this document.]
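Description:
pNvT-MHC::mCh is a meganuclease-mediated transgenesis vector for the sea anemone Nematostella vectensis, built on the Invitrogen pCRII-TOPO cloning backbone. In E. coli it replicates from a high-copy ColE1/pUC-type origin and is selected with ampicillin through the β-lactamase gene. The backbone also carries a Tn5-derived neo (nptII) gene, an f1 phage origin for single-stranded DNA production, and the usual remnants of the lac promoter/operator and a disrupted lacZα around the cloning site. The catalogue lists neomycin/G418 as a selectable marker. However, the feature table shows no eukaryotic promoter upstream of neo, so this probably reflects the standard kanamycin-resistance cassette of the backbone rather than a marker designed for selecting animals.

The payload is a muscle-specific reporter cassette. A 1.6-kb fragment of the Myosin Heavy Chain 1 (MyHC1) promoter region, taken from just upstream of the start codon, drives mCherry, a monomeric, fast-maturing red fluorescent protein. The promoter itself is not annotated, but the unannotated stretch between the SP6 promoter and the mCherry coding sequence matches its expected position and size. Downstream of mCherry lie a short SV40 large T antigen fragment and the SV40 polyadenylation signal, which provide transcript 3′-end processing. SP6 and T7 phage promoters flank the inserted region.

According to the record, the cassette is flanked by inverted I-SceI meganuclease recognition sites, although the feature table does not annotate them. Cutting at these sites with I-SceE is the general basis of meganuclease-mediated transgenesis, in which the released cassette integrates into the host genome. The construct was used to generate a stable Nematostella reporter line with fluorescently labelled muscle cells.

Correction: the enzyme named in the last paragraph should read I-SceI.
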