Features (pLannotate 1.2.2; 16 found; start..end, strand, type, name):
     10..31      +  protein_bind   CAP binding site: CAP binding activates transcription in the presence of cAMP. E. coli catabolite activator protein
     46..76      +  promoter       lac promoter: promoter for the E. coli lac operon
     84..100     +  protein_bind   lac operator: The lac repressor binds to the lac operator to inhibit transcription in E. coli. This inhibition can be relieved by adding lactose or isopropyl-β-D-thiogalactopyranoside (IPTG). lac repressor encoded by lacI
    142..160     +  promoter       SP6 promoter: promoter for bacteriophage SP6 RNA polymerase
   1900..2607    +  CDS            mCherry: mCherry is a basic (constitutively fluorescent) red fluorescent protein published in 2004, derived from Discosoma sp.. It is reported to be a very rapidly-maturing monomer with low acid sensitivity.
   2626..2709    +  CDS            large T antigen (fragment): large T antigen from SV40 (simian virus 40)
   2732..2853    +  polyA_signal   SV40 poly(A) signal: SV40 polyadenylation signal
   2955..2973    -  promoter       T7 promoter: promoter for bacteriophage T7 RNA polymerase
   2976..3133    +  CDS            lacZα (fragment): LacZα fragment of β-galactosidase; lacZ fragment
   3137..3565    +  rep_origin     f1 ori (sequence partly withheld): f1 bacteriophage origin of replication; arrow indicates direction of (+) strand synthesis
   3578..3877    +  CDS            tnpA (fragment): TN5P_ECOLX - Also known as tnp. Experimental evidence at protein level: Swiss-Prot protein existence level 1. Mediates transposition of transposon Tn5 by a 'cut and paste' mechanism. First, the monomeric transposase binds the 19 bp inverted DNA repeats flanking the transposon. Then, dimerization of the DNA- bound transposase creates a synaptic DNA complex. After nicking of the first DNA strand, excision of the transposon proceeds through a series of intermediates. The transposase then mediates the insertion of the transposon at a new site by strand transfer. The activity of the wild- type tran
   3909..4700    +  CDS            neo: KKA2_KLEPN - Also known as kan, nptII. Experimental evidence at protein level: Swiss-Prot protein existence level 1. Resistance to kanamycin, neomycin, paromomycin, ribostamycin, butirosin and gentamicin B. From Klebsiella pneumoniae.
   4704..4720    +  promoter       AmpR promoter (fragment): bla
   4721..5581    +  CDS            AmpR: β-lactamase; bla; confers resistance to ampicillin, carbenicillin, and related antibiotics
   5752..6340    +  rep_origin     ori: high-copy-number ColE1/pMB1/pBR322/pUC origin of replication
   6523..6615    +  CDS            lacI (fragment): lac repressor; lacI; The lac repressor binds to the lac operator to inhibit transcription in E. coli. This inhibition can be relieved by adding lactose or isopropyl-β-D-thiogalactopyranoside (IPTG).
>Addgene plasmid #67943 | pNvT-MHC::mCh | addgene full sequence | sequence record 266110 | Addgene NGS Result
CAACGCAATTAATGTGAGTTAGCTCACTCATTAGGCACCCCAGGCTTTACACTTTATGCTTCCGGCTCGT
ATGTTGTGTGGAATTGTGAGCGGATAACAATTTCACACAGGAAACAGCTATGACCATGATTACGCCAAGC
TATTTAGGTGACACTATAGAATACTCAAGCTATGCATCAAGCTTGGTACCGAGCTCGGATCCACTAGTAA
CGGCCGCCAGTGTGCTGGAATTCGCCCTTGATAGGGATAACAGGGTAATTTAATTAACCGGATGGGAGCA
AAGAAAAACTTGTCTGCAACACCTAAGTAGAAATTCCCTGCTAGCAGAGGCCTCTTGTCTCGTGTTTTCG
ATGGGCTAACGCTGGGCTAACGCCAGCCCAGCGAAATACAGAGATAATAGGCCTCTAGCAGGGAAAAGCT
GTAACACTCATCTCCTAACTTTTATTTCAAATCATTTTCTATAAAAAAATGCATAGAAATTTCTACCTTA
CTCACATTAACGAGATCAATCGCTGGAACATATGGAAATGTTAGCTTACATCGACACCTTTTTTTCATTC
CACCTAAAAATATCAGAAAAATTCTTATCAGCACAGTAGCACTGTGAATAACCCCAAATTTAGACACCAT
AGGGAACGCGATTTATTCACACCATGGTACCAAACCCGCAAGATGTACTTGCCAGTGAATTGAAGTAAAA
ATTAAACAAAACGCAACGTGATTTCTAAAAATCCTCGTGATCAAATTTAAAAGGACGGTTTTATCATTGA
AGAGTGCTATTGGTATTGCGTTACTGCGACCATTTCTCTAGTCACGTTACGATACCGTGACACGATACAT
CGGTAAATAAAACTGTCCTTGACAAAATAACTCTCCCTCAGGTTCATATCGCGCTGAACAAATCCTAGAA
AAGGGCGACGATTACATAGATCCGCGCTGTTAAATCCAAATAGACACGCGCCTCGTAGAAGCCTGACGGG
AGCCCAGCTCGGTCACCGCTACTCGTAAAACCGTGTCAGGGTTGAAGTAATTATACGTGTCATTCTGATG
CGATGTTTATTATGATACGGTTCGGTGACGGCCATCAGACCACTCTAATTCTGTCGCTAGCATCTTTTGA
TTCTCTCTTAAAGCACAATAAACTGCGCTAAGGGTCGGTTTGCATGGCCCACAGAAGCATTCAGCCGCGA
GACAAGCGAGTAATTTCCTGATGGGAAGCGCCGGTCGTGAAACACACGTGCCTTGCTGCTACAAATCAAG
ATAACGCTCTAAATGCGGTACAATACACTCCACTTGTACTGTTGGGCAATTTATTGCTATTGGAAGTAAT
TTATTTGGACTGAATAAAATAATTTTGCGAAAAGACGGGACAGGGTCGTATTCTCGGGTATGTTTGAATG
GATTTGATTTGGGCGATAAAAAGCGTTATGGGGGCATTTTATTTGTGCAATTTTCAGAAATTGTTCACAT
GCTGATAGTGTACAGCCTAGCGTTAAATCGGCCGATGAGAATCGGATCAGAACTGGGTACGCTGATTGGG
CAGTGGGCCCAAGGTGTGGTAAAACAGTGATAATAGTGATTGTTTGGTCGACCTGATGCGGCAAACCGTG
ACAAAATAAATTCCGTCGATCTCGGGACAATGCGCTAAGTCAAACGAGAGCCAATCAGAGAGCGGGATCT
TGACCGAAATACCTAGAGGTCGCGTCTGTTATGCGAACCGGGAGTGGCTTAGGGGGTTTATAGAGCGGGC
TGGATCGTACTCAACACTAGCTCAGAGTGGCAAGCACCTTCTGCGGACACACTGAAGCTGCTAGCACGCT
AAGCGACAACACTCGGTATTCTTCTCCAAATATATTTGTATTTCACTTGTGTTTAGAATAACTGTTTCAA
GGGCGCGCCATGGTGAGCAAGGGCGAGGAGGATAACATGGCCATCATCAAGGAGTTCATGCGCTTCAAGG
TGCACATGGAGGGCTCCGTGAACGGCCACGAGTTCGAGATCGAGGGCGAGGGCGAGGGCCGCCCCTACGA
GGGCACCCAGACCGCCAAGCTGAAGGTGACCAAGGGTGGCCCCCTGCCCTTCGCCTGGGACATCCTGTCC
CCTCAGTTCATGTACGGCTCCAAGGCCTACGTGAAGCACCCCGCCGACATCCCCGACTACTTGAAGCTGT
CCTTCCCCGAGGGCTTCAAGTGGGAGCGCGTGATGAACTTCGAGGACGGCGGCGTGGTGACCGTGACCCA
GGACTCCTCCCTCCAGGACGGCGAGTTCATCTACAAGGTGAAGCTGCGCGGCACCAACTTCCCCTCCGAC
GGCCCCGTAATGCAGAAGAAGACCATGGGCTGGGAGGCCTCCTCCGAGCGGATGTACCCCGAGGACGGCG
CCCTGAAGGGCGAGATCAAGCAGAGGCTGAAGCTGAAGGACGGCGGCCACTACGACGCTGAGGTCAAGAC
CACCTACAAGGCCAAGAAGCCCGTGCAGCTGCCCGGCGCCTACAACGTCAACATCAAGTTGGACATCACC
TCCCACAACGAGGACTACACCATCGTGGAACAGTACGAACGCGCCGAGGGCCGCCACTCCACCGGCGGCA
TGGACGAGCTGTACAAGTAACCTGCAGGGACTCTAGATCATAATCAGCCATACCACATTTGTAGAGGTTT
TACTTGCTTTAAAAAACCTCCCACACCTCCCCCTGAACCTGAAACATAAAATGAATGCAATTGTTGTTGT
TAACTTGTTTATTGCAGCTTATAATGGTTACAAATAAAGCAATAGCATCACAAATTTCACAAATAAAGCA
TTTTTTTCACTGCATTCTAGTTGTGGTTTGTCCAAACTCATCAATGTATCTTAAAGGGCCGGCCATTACC
CTGTTATCCCTATCAAGGGCGAATTCTGCAGATATCCATCACACTGGCGGCCGCTCGAGCATGCATCTAG
AGGGCCCAATTCGCCCTATAGTGAGTCGTATTACAATTCACTGGCCGTCGTTTTACAACGTCGTGACTGG
GAAAACCCTGGCGTTACCCAACTTAATCGCCTTGCAGCACATCCCCCTTTCGCCAGCTGGCGTAATAGCG
AAGAGGCCCGCACCGATCGCCCTTCCCAACAGTTGCGCAGCCTGAATGGCGAATGG
[124 nt withheld, positions 3137-3260]
C
[91 nt withheld, positions 3262-3352]
A
[49 nt withheld, positions 3354-3402]
CCTTTGACGTTGGAGTCCACGTTCTTT
[37 nt withheld, positions 3430-3466]
ACCCTATCTCGGTCTATTCTTTTGATTTATAAGGGATTTTGCCGATTTCGGCCTATTGGTTAAAAAATGA
GCTGATTTAACAAAAATTTAACGCGAATTTTAACAAAATTCAGGGCGCAAGGGCTGCTAAAGGAAGCGGA
ACACGTAGAAAGCCAGTCCGCAGAAACGGTGCTGACCCCGGATGAATGTCAGCTACTGGGCTATCTGGAC
AAGGGAAAACGCAAGCGCAAAGAGAAAGCAGGTAGCTTGCAGTGGGCTTACATGGCGATAGCTAGACTGG
GCGGTTTTATGGACAGCAAGCGAACCGGAATTGCCAGCTGGGGCGCCCTCTGGTAAGGTTGGGAAGCCCT
GCAAAGTAAACTGGATGGCTTTCTTGCCGCCAAGGATCTGATGGCGCAGGGGATCAAGATCTGATCAAGA
GACAGGATGAGGATCGTTTCGCATGATTGAACAAGATGGATTGCACGCAGGTTCTCCGGCCGCTTGGGTG
GAGAGGCTATTCGGCTATGACTGGGCACAACAGACAATCGGCTGCTCTGATGCCGCCGTGTTCCGGCTGT
CAGCGCAGGGGCGCCCGGTTCTTTTTGTCAAGACCGACCTGTCCGGTGCCCTGAATGAACTGCAGGACGA
GGCAGCGCGGCTATCGTGGCTGGCCACGACGGGCGTTCCTTGCGCAGCTGTGCTCGACGTTGTCACTGAA
GCGGGAAGGGACTGGCTGCTATTGGGCGAAGTGCCGGGGCAGGATCTCCTGTCATCCCACCTTGCTCCTG
CCGAGAAAGTATCCATCATGGCTGATGCAATGCGGCGGCTGCATACGCTTGATCCGGCTACCTGCCCATT
CGACCACCAAGCGAAACATCGCATCGAGCGAGCACGTACTCGGATGGAAGCCGGTCTTGTCGATCAGGAT
GATCTGGACGAAGAGCATCAGGGGCTCGCGCCAGCCGAACTGTTCGCCAGGCTCAAGGCGCGCATGCCCG
ACGGCGAGGATCTCGTCGTGACCCATGGCGATGCCTGCTTGCCGAATATCATGGTGGAAAATGGCCGCTT
TTCTGGATTCATCGACTGTGGCCGGCTGGGTGTGGCGGACCGCTATCAGGACATAGCGTTGGCTACCCGT
GATATTGCTGAAGAGCTTGGCGGCGAATGGGCTGACCGCTTCCTCGTGCTTTACGGTATCGCCGCTCCCG
ATTCGCAGCGCATCGCCTTCTATCGCCTTCTTGACGAGTTCTTCTGAATTGAAAAAGGAAGAGTATGAGT
ATTCAACATTTCCGTGTCGCCCTTATTCCCTTTTTTGCGGCATTTTGCCTTCCTGTTTTTGCTCACCCAG
AAACGCTGGTGAAAGTAAAAGATGCTGAAGATCAGTTGGGTGCACGAGTGGGTTACATCGAACTGGATCT
CAACAGCGGTAAGATCCTTGAGAGTTTTCGCCCCGAAGAACGTTTTCCAATGATGAGCACTTTTAAAGTT
CTGCTATGTGGCGCGGTATTATCCCGTATTGACGCCGGGCAAGAGCAACTCGGTCGCCGCATACACTATT
CTCAGAATGACTTGGTTGAGTACTCACCAGTCACAGAAAAGCATCTTACGGATGGCATGACAGTAAGAGA
ATTATGCAGTGCTGCCATAACCATGAGTGATAACACTGCGGCCAACTTACTTCTGACAACGATCGGAGGA
CCGAAGGAGCTAACCGCTTTTTTGCACAACATGGGGGATCATGTAACTCGCCTTGATCGTTGGGAACCGG
AGCTGAATGAAGCCATACCAAACGACGAGCGTGACACCACGATGCCTGTAGCAATGGCAACAACGTTGCG
CAAACTATTAACTGGCGAACTACTTACTCTAGCTTCCCGGCAACAATTAATAGACTGGATGGAGGCGGAT
AAAGTTGCAGGACCACTTCTGCGCTCGGCCCTTCCGGCTGGCTGGTTTATTGCTGATAAATCTGGAGCCG
GTGAGCGTGGGTCTCGCGGTATCATTGCAGCACTGGGGCCAGATGGTAAGCCCTCCCGTATCGTAGTTAT
CTACACGACGGGGAGTCAGGCAACTATGGATGAACGAAATAGACAGATCGCTGAGATAGGTGCCTCACTG
ATTAAGCATTGGTAACTGTCAGACCAAGTTTACTCATATATACTTTAGATTGATTTAAAACTTCATTTTT
AATTTAAAAGGATCTAGGTGAAGATCCTTTTTGATAATCTCATGACCAAAATCCCTTAACGTGAGTTTTC
GTTCCACTGAGCGTCAGACCCCGTAGAAAAGATCAAAGGATCTTCTTGAGATCCTTTTTTTCTGCGCGTA
ATCTGCTGCTTGCAAACAAAAAAACCACCGCTACCAGCGGTGGTTTGTTTGCCGGATCAAGAGCTACCAA
CTCTTTTTCCGAAGGTAACTGGCTTCAGCAGAGCGCAGATACCAAATACTGTTCTTCTAGTGTAGCCGTA
GTTAGGCCACCACTTCAAGAACTCTGTAGCACCGCCTACATACCTCGCTCTGCTAATCCTGTTACCAGTG
GCTGCTGCCAGTGGCGATAAGTCGTGTCTTACCGGGTTGGACTCAAGACGATAGTTACCGGATAAGGCGC
AGCGGTCGGGCTGAACGGGGGGTTCGTGCACACAGCCCAGCTTGGAGCGAACGACCTACACCGAACTGAG
ATACCTACAGCGTGAGCTATGAGAAAGCGCCACGCTTCCCGAAGGGAGAAAGGCGGACAGGTATCCGGTA
AGCGGCAGGGTCGGAACAGGAGAGCGCACGAGGGAGCTTCCAGGGGGAAACGCCTGGTATCTTTATAGTC
CTGTCGGGTTTCGCCACCTCTGACTTGAGCGTCGATTTTTGTGATGCTCGTCAGGGGGGCGGAGCCTATG
GAAAAACGCCAGCAACGCGGCCTTTTTACGGTTCCTGGCCTTTTGCTGGCCTTTTGCTCACATGTTCTTT
CCTGCGTTATCCCCTGATTCTGTGGATAACCGTATTACCGCCTTTGAGTGAGCTGATACCGCTCGCCGCA
GCCGAACGACCGAGCGCAGCGAGTCAGTGAGCGAGGAAGCGGAAGAGCGCCCAATACGCAAACCGCCTCT
CCCCGCGCGTTGGCCGATTCATTAATGCAGCTGGCACGACAGGTTTCCCGACTGGAAAGCGGGCAGTGAG
CG
