>Addgene plasmid #67943 | pNvT-MHC::mCh | addgene partial sequence | sequence record 120915 | SP6 5'-ATTTAGGTGACACTATAG-3'
AGCTCGGATCCACTAGTAACGGCCGCCAGTGTGCTGGAATTCGCCCTTGATAGGGATAACAGGGTAATTT
AATTAACCGGATGGGAGCAAAGAAAAACTTGTCTGCAACACCTAAGTAGAAATTCCCTGCTAGCAGAGGC
CTCTTGTCTCGTGTTTTCGATGGGCTAACGCTGGGCTAACGCCAGCCCAGCGAAATACAGAGATAATAGG
CCTCTAGCAGGGAAAAGCTGTAACACTCATCTCCTAACTTTTATTTCAAATCATTTTCTATAAAAAAATG
CATAGAAATTTCTACCTTACTCACATTAACGAGATCAATCGCTGGAACATATGGAAATGTTAGCTTACAT
CGACACCTTTTTTTCATTCCACCTAAAAATATCAGAAAAATTCTTATCAGCACAGTAGCACTGTGAATAA
CCCCAAATTTAGACACCATAGGGAACGCGATTTATTCACACCATGGTACCAAACCCGCAAGATGTACTTG
CCAGTGAATTGAAGTAAAAATTAAACAAAACGCAACGTGATTTCTAAAAATCCTCGTGATCAAATTTAAA
AGGACGGTTTTATCATTGAAGAGTGCTATTGGTATTGCGTTACTGCGACCATTTCTCTAGTCACGTTACG
ATACCGTGACACGATACATCGGTAAATAAAACTGTCCTTGACAAAATAACTCTCCCTCAGGTTCATATCG
CGCTGAACAAATCCTAGAAAAGGGCGACGATTACATAGATCCGCGCTGTTAAATCCAAATAGACACGCGC
CTCGTAGAAGCCTGACGGGAGCCCAGCTCGGTCACCGCTACTCGTAAAACCGTGTCAGGGTTGAAGTAAT
TATACGTGTCATTCTGATGCGATGTTTATTATGATACGGTTCGGTGACGGCCATCAGACCACTCTAA
