>Addgene plasmid #67943 | pNvT-MHC::mCh | addgene partial sequence | sequence record 120922 | mCherry-F 5'-ccccgtaatgcagaagaaga-3'
CGAGGACGGCGCCCTGAAGGGCGAGATCAAGCAGAGGCTGAAGCTGAAGGACGGCGGCCACTACGACGCT
GAGGTCAAGACCACCTACAAGGCCAAGAAGCCCGTGCAGCTGCCCGGCGCCTACAACGTCAACATCAAGT
TGGACATCACCTCCCACAACGAGGACTACACCATCGTGGAACAGTACGAACGCGCCGAGGGCCGCCACTC
CACCGGCGGCATGGACGAGCTGTACAAGTAACCTGCAGGGACTCTAGATCATAATCAGCCATACCACATT
TGTAGAGGTTTTACTTGCTTTAAAAAACCTCCCACACCTCCCCCTGAACCTGAAACATAAAATGAATGCA
ATTGTTGTTGTTAACTTGTTTATTGCAGCTTATAATGGTTACAAATAAAGCAATAGCATCACAAATTTCA
CAAATAAAGCATTTTTTTCACTGCATTCTAGTTGTGGTTTGTCCAAACTCATCAATGTATCTTAAAGGGC
CGGCCATTACCCTGTTATCCCTATCAAGGGCGAATTCTGCAGATATCCATCACACTGGCGGCCGCTCGAG
CATGCATCTAGAGGGCCCAATTCGCCCTATAGTGAGTCGTATTACAATTCACTGGCCGTCGTTTTACAAC
GTCGTGACTGGGAAAACCCTGGCGTTACCCAACTTAATCGCCTTGCAGCACATCCCCCTTTCGCCAGCTG
GCGTAATAGCGAAGAGGCCCGCACCGATCGCCCTTCCCAACAGTTGCGCAGCCTGAATGGCGAATGG
[78 nt withheld, positions 768-845]
